>Addgene plasmid #228087 | TagBFP(S2h)12-gs | addgene full sequence | sequence record 451132 | Addgene NGS Result
GACGGATCGGGAGATCTCCCGATCCCCTATGGTGCACTCTCAGTACAATCTGCTCTGATGCCGCATAGTT
AAGCCAGTATCTGCTCCCTGCTTGTGTGTTGGAGGTCGCTGAGTAGTGCGCGAGCAAAATTTAAGCTACA
ACAAGGCAAGGCTTGACCGACAATTGCATGAAGAATCTGCTTAGGGTTAGGCGTTTTGCGCTGCTTCGCG
ATGTACGGGCCAGATATACGCGTTGACATTGATTATTGACTAGTTATTAATAGTAATCAATTACGGGGTC
ATTAGTTCATAGCCCATATATGGAGTTCCGCGTTACATAACTTACGGTAAATGGCCCGCCTGGCTGACCG
CCCAACGACCCCCGCCCATTGACGTCAATAATGACGTATGTTCCCATAGTAACGCCAATAGGGACTTTCC
ATTGACGTCAATGGGTGGAGTATTTACGGTAAACTGCCCACTTGGCAGTACATCAAGTGTATCATATGCC
AAGTACGCCCCCTATTGACGTCAATGACGGTAAATGGCCCGCCTGGCATTATGCCCAGTACATGACCTTA
TGGGACTTTCCTACTTGGCAGTACATCTACGTATTAGTCATCGCTATTACCATGGTGATGCGGTTTTGGC
AGTACATCAATGGGCGTGGATAGCGGTTTGACTCACGGGGATTTCCAAGTCTCCACCCCATTGACGTCAA
TGGGAGTTTGTTTTGGCACCAAAATCAACGGGACTTTCCAAAATGTCGTAACAACTCCGCCCCATTGACG
CAAATGGGCGGTAGGCGTGTACGGTGGGAGGTCTATATAAGCAGAGCTCTCTGGCTAACTAGAGAACCCA
CTGCTTACTGGCTTATCGAAATTAATACGACTCACTATAGGGAGACCCAAGCTTGGTACCGAGCTCGGAT
CCACTAGTAACGGCCGCCAGTGTGCTGGAATTCGCCACCATGCACCACCACCACCACCACATGAGCGAGC
TGATTAAGGAGAACATGCACATGAAGCTGTACATGGAGGGCACCGTGGACAACCATCACTTCAAGTGCAC
ATCCGAGGGCGAAGGCAAGCCCTACGAGGGCACCCAGACCATGAGAATCAAGGTGGTCGAGGGCGGCCCT
CTCCCCTTCGCCTTCGACATCCTGGCTACTAGCTTCCTCTACGGCAGCAAGACCTTCATCAACCACACCC
AGGGCATCCCCGACTTCTTCAAGCAGTCCTTCCCTGAGGGCTTCACATGGGAGAGAGTCACCACATACGA
AGACGGGGGCGTGCTGACCGCTACCCAGGACACCAGCCTCCAGGACGGCTGCCTCATCTACAACGTCAAG
ATCAGAGGGGTGAACTTCACATCCAACGGCCCTGTGATGCAGAAGAAAACACTCGGCTGGGAGGCCTTCA
CCGAGACGCTGTACCCCGCTGACGGCGGCCTGGAAGGCAGAAACGACATGGCCCTGAAGCTCGTGGGCGG
GAGCCATCTGATCGCAAACATCAAGACCACATATAGATCCAAGAAACCCGCTAAGAACCTCAAGATGCCT
GGCGTCTACTATGTGGACTACAGACTGGAAAGAATCAAGGAGGCCAACAACGAGACCTACGTCGAGCAGC
ACGAGGTGGCAGTGGCCAGATACTGCGACCTCCCTAGCAAACTGGGGCACAAGCTCAATGGCTCAGGCTC
TGGTGGGAGCGAGATAGCTGCACTTGAGGAGAAAATCGCGGCGCTGAAACAGGAGAATGCGGCACTCGAA
GAAGGGAGTGGATCTGGTGGCTCCGAGATCGCCGCCTTGGAAGAGAAGATTGCAGCCCTCAAACAAGAGA
ACGCTGCTCTGGAGGAAGGATCTGGCTCCGGTGGATCAGAGATAGCCGCGCTTGAAGAGAAAATAGCAGC
ACTTAAGCAAGAGAACGCAGCGCTGGAGGAGGGAAGTGGAAGTGGTGGGAGCGAAATAGCGGCGTTGGAG
GAGAAGATTGCCGCACTGAAACAAGAGAATGCAGCTCTGGAAGAGGGCGGCTCTGGCGGCGGCTCCGGAG
GCTCTGGCTCAGGCTCTGGTGGGAGCGAGATAGCTGCACTTGAGGAGAAAATCGCGGCGCTGAAACAGGA
GAATGCGGCACTCGAAGAAGGGAGTGGATCTGGTGGCTCCGAGATCGCCGCCTTGGAAGAGAAGATTGCA
GCCCTCAAACAAGAGAACGCTGCTCTGGAGGAAGGATCTGGCTCCGGTGGATCAGAGATAGCCGCGCTTG
AAGAGAAAATAGCAGCACTTAAGCAAGAGAACGCAGCGCTGGAGGAGGGAAGTGGAAGTGGTGGGAGCGA
AATAGCGGCGTTGGAGGAGAAGATTGCCGCACTGAAACAAGAGAATGCAGCTCTGGAAGAGGGCGGCTCT
GGAGGCTCTGGCTCAGGCTCTGGTGGGAGCGAGATAGCTGCACTTGAGGAGAAAATCGCGGCGCTGAAAC
AGGAGAATGCGGCACTCGAAGAAGGGAGTGGATCTGGTGGCTCCGAGATCGCCGCCTTGGAAGAGAAGAT
TGCAGCCCTCAAACAAGAGAACGCTGCTCTGGAGGAAGGATCTGGCTCCGGTGGATCAGAGATAGCCGCG
CTTGAAGAGAAAATAGCAGCACTTAAGCAAGAGAACGCAGCGCTGGAGGAGGGAAGTGGAAGTGGTGGGA
GCGAAATAGCGGCGTTGGAGGAGAAGATTGCCGCACTGAAACAAGAGAATGCAGCTCTGGAAGAGTAATC
TAGAGGGCCCTATTCTATAGTGTCACCTAAATGCTAGAGCTCGCTGATCAGCCTCGACTGTGCCTTCTAG
TTGCCAGCCATCTGTTGTTTGCCCCTCCCCCGTGCCTTCCTTGACCCTGGAAGGTGCCACTCCCACTGTC
CTTTCCTAATAAAATGAGGAAATTGCATCGCATTGTCTGAGTAGGTGTCATTCTATTCTGGGGGGTGGGG
TGGGGCAGGACAGCAAGGGGGAGGATTGGGAAGACAATAGCAGGCATGCTGGGGATGCGGTGGGCTCTAT
GGCTTCTGAGGCGGAAAGAACCAGCTGGGGCTCTAGGGGGTATCCCC
[124 nt withheld, positions 3058-3181]
C
[91 nt withheld, positions 3183-3273]
A
[49 nt withheld, positions 3275-3323]
CCTTTGACGTTGGAGTCCACGTTCTTT
[37 nt withheld, positions 3351-3387]
ACCCTATCTCGGTCTATTCTTTTGATTTATAAGGGATTTTGCCGATTTCGGCCTATTGGTTAAAAAATGA
GCTGATTTAACAAAAATTTAACGCGAATTAATTCTGTGGAATGTGTGTCAGTTAGGGTGTGGAAAGTCCC
CAGGCTCCCCAGCAGGCAGAAGTATGCAAAGCATGCATCTCAATTAGTCAGCAACCAGGTGTGGAAAGTC
CCCAGGCTCCCCAGCAGGCAGAAGTATGCAAAGCATGCATCTCAATTAGTCAGCAACCATAGTCCCGCCC
CTAACTCCGCCCATCCCGCCCCTAACTCCGCCCAGTTCCGCCCATTCTCCGCCCCATGGCTGACTAATTT
TTTTTATTTATGCAGAGGCCGAGGCCGCCTCTGCCTCTGAGCTATTCCAGAAGTAGTGAGGAGGCTTTTT
TGGAGGCCTAGGCTTTTGCAAAAAGCTCCCGGGAGCTTGTATATCCATTTTCGGATCTGATCAAGAGACA
GGATGAGGATCGTTTCGCATGATTGAACAAGATGGATTGCACGCAGGTTCTCCGGCCGCTTGGGTGGAGA
GGCTATTCGGCTATGACTGGGCACAACAGACAATCGGCTGCTCTGATGCCGCCGTGTTCCGGCTGTCAGC
GCAGGGGCGCCCGGTTCTTTTTGTCAAGACCGACCTGTCCGGTGCCCTGAATGAACTGCAGGACGAGGCA
GCGCGGCTATCGTGGCTGGCCACGACGGGCGTTCCTTGCGCAGCTGTGCTCGACGTTGTCACTGAAGCGG
GAAGGGACTGGCTGCTATTGGGCGAAGTGCCGGGGCAGGATCTCCTGTCATCTCACCTTGCTCCTGCCGA
GAAAGTATCCATCATGGCTGATGCAATGCGGCGGCTGCATACGCTTGATCCGGCTACCTGCCCATTCGAC
CACCAAGCGAAACATCGCATCGAGCGAGCACGTACTCGGATGGAAGCCGGTCTTGTCGATCAGGATGATC
TGGACGAAGAGCATCAGGGGCTCGCGCCAGCCGAACTGTTCGCCAGGCTCAAGGCGCGCATGCCCGACGG
CGAGGATCTCGTCGTGACCCATGGCGATGCCTGCTTGCCGAATATCATGGTGGAAAATGGCCGCTTTTCT
GGATTCATCGACTGTGGCCGGCTGGGTGTGGCGGACCGCTATCAGGACATAGCGTTGGCTACCCGTGATA
TTGCTGAAGAGCTTGGCGGCGAATGGGCTGACCGCTTCCTCGTGCTTTACGGTATCGCCGCTCCCGATTC
GCAGCGCATCGCCTTCTATCGCCTTCTTGACGAGTTCTTCTGAGCGGGACTCTGGGGTTCGAAATGACCG
ACCAAGCGACGCCCAACCTGCCATCACGAGATTTCGATTCCACCGCCGCCTTCTATGAAAGGTTGGGCTT
CGGAATCGTTTTCCGGGACGCCGGCTGGATGATCCTCCAGCGCGGGGATCTCATGCTGGAGTTCTTCGCC
CACCCCAACTTGTTTATTGCAGCTTATAATGGTTACAAATAAAGCAATAGCATCACAAATTTCACAAATA
AAGCATTTTTTTCACTGCATTCTAGTTGTGGTTTGTCCAAACTCATCAATGTATCTTATCATGTCTGTAT
ACCGTCGACCTCTAGCTAGAGCTTGGCGTAATCATGGTCATAGCTGTTTCCTGTGTGAAATTGTTATCCG
CTCACAATTCCACACAACATACGAGCCGGAAGCATAAAGTGTAAAGCCTGGGGTGCCTAATGAGTGAGCT
AACTCACATTAATTGCGTTGCGCTCACTGCCCGCTTTCCAGTCGGGAAACCTGTCGTGCCAGCTGCATTA
ATGAATCGGCCAACGCGCGGGGAGAGGCGGTTTGCGTATTGGGCGCTCTTCCGCTTCCTCGCTCACTGAC
TCGCTGCGCTCGGTCGTTCGGCTGCGGCGAGCGGTATCAGCTCACTCAAAGGCGGTAATACGGTTATCCA
CAGAATCAGGGGATAACGCAGGAAAGAACATGTGAGCAAAAGGCCAGCAAAAGGCCAGGAACCGTAAAAA
GGCCGCGTTGCTGGCGTTTTTCCATAGGCTCCGCCCCCCTGACGAGCATCACAAAAATCGACGCTCAAGT
CAGAGGTGGCGAAACCCGACAGGACTATAAAGATACCAGGCGTTTCCCCCTGGAAGCTCCCTCGTGCGCT
CTCCTGTTCCGACCCTGCCGCTTACCGGATACCTGTCCGCCTTTCTCCCTTCGGGAAGCGTGGCGCTTTC
TCATAGCTCACGCTGTAGGTATCTCAGTTCGGTGTAGGTCGTTCGCTCCAAGCTGGGCTGTGTGCACGAA
CCCCCCGTTCAGCCCGACCGCTGCGCCTTATCCGGTAACTATCGTCTTGAGTCCAACCCGGTAAGACACG
ACTTATCGCCACTGGCAGCAGCCACTGGTAACAGGATTAGCAGAGCGAGGTATGTAGGCGGTGCTACAGA
GTTCTTGAAGTGGTGGCCTAACTACGGCTACACTAGAAGAACAGTATTTGGTATCTGCGCTCTGCTGAAG
CCAGTTACCTTCGGAAAAAGAGTTGGTAGCTCTTGATCCGGCAAACAAACCACCGCTGGTAGCGGTGGTT
TTTTTGTTTGCAAGCAGCAGATTACGCGCAGAAAAAAAGGATCTCAAGAAGATCCTTTGATCTTTTCTAC
GGGGTCTGACGCTCAGTGGAACGAAAACTCACGTTAAGGGATTTTGGTCATGAGATTATCAAAAAGGATC
TTCACCTAGATCCTTTTAAATTAAAAATGAAGTTTTAAATCAATCTAAAGTATATATGAGTAAACTTGGT
CTGACAGTTACCAATGCTTAATCAGTGAGGCACCTATCTCAGCGATCTGTCTATTTCGTTCATCCATAGT
TGCCTGACTCCCCGTCGTGTAGATAACTACGATACGGGAGGGCTTACCATCTGGCCCCAGTGCTGCAATG
ATACCGCGAGACCCACGCTCACCGGCTCCAGATTTATCAGCAATAAACCAGCCAGCCGGAAGGGCCGAGC
GCAGAAGTGGTCCTGCAACTTTATCCGCCTCCATCCAGTCTATTAATTGTTGCCGGGAAGCTAGAGTAAG
TAGTTCGCCAGTTAATAGTTTGCGCAACGTTGTTGCCATTGCTACAGGCATCGTGGTGTCACGCTCGTCG
TTTGGTATGGCTTCATTCAGCTCCGGTTCCCAACGATCAAGGCGAGTTACATGATCCCCCATGTTGTGCA
AAAAAGCGGTTAGCTCCTTCGGTCCTCCGATCGTTGTCAGAAGTAAGTTGGCCGCAGTGTTATCACTCAT
GGTTATGGCAGCACTGCATAATTCTCTTACTGTCATGCCATCCGTAAGATGCTTTTCTGTGACTGGTGAG
TACTCAACCAAGTCATTCTGAGAATAGTGTATGCGGCGACCGAGTTGCTCTTGCCCGGCGTCAATACGGG
ATAATACCGCGCCACATAGCAGAACTTTAAAAGTGCTCATCATTGGAAAACGTTCTTCGGGGCGAAAACT
CTCAAGGATCTTACCGCTGTTGAGATCCAGTTCGATGTAACCCACTCGTGCACCCAACTGATCTTCAGCA
TCTTTTACTTTCACCAGCGTTTCTGGGTGAGCAAAAACAGGAAGGCAAAATGCCGCAAAAAAGGGAATAA
GGGCGACACGGAAATGTTGAATACTCATACTCTTCCTTTTTCAATATTATTGAAGCATTTATCAGGGTTA
TTGTCTCATGAGCGGATACATATTTGAATGTATTTAGAAAAATAAACAAATAGGGGTTCCGCGCACATTT
CCCCGAAAAGTGCCACCTGACGTC
Features (pLannotate 1.2.2; 22 found; start..end, strand, type, name):
     28..80      -  misc_feature   bom (fragment): basis of mobility region from pBR322
    235..614     +  enhancer       CMV enhancer: human cytomegalovirus immediate early enhancer
    615..818     +  promoter       CMV promoter: human cytomegalovirus (CMV) immediate early promoter
    814..847     +  LTR            5' LTR (truncated) (fragment): truncated 5' long terminal repeat (LTR) from HIV-1
    863..881     +  promoter       T7 promoter: promoter for bacteriophage T7 RNA polymerase
    953..970     +  CDS            9xHis (fragment): 9xHis affinity tag
    971..1669    +  CDS            TagBFP: TagBFP is a basic (constitutively fluorescent) blue fluorescent protein published in 2008, derived from Entacmaea quadricolor. It is reported to be a very rapidly-maturing monomer with very low acid sensitivity.
   2744..2762    -  promoter       SP6 promoter: promoter for bacteriophage SP6 RNA polymerase
   2788..3012    +  polyA_signal   bGH poly(A) signal: bovine growth hormone polyadenylation signal
   3016..3037    +  promoter       SV40 promoter (fragment): SV40 enhancer and early promoter
   3058..3486    +  rep_origin     f1 ori (sequence partly withheld): f1 bacteriophage origin of replication; arrow indicates direction of (+) strand synthesis
   3500..3829    +  promoter       SV40 promoter: SV40 enhancer and early promoter
   3896..4687    +  CDS            neo: KKA2_KLEPN - Also known as kan, nptII. Experimental evidence at protein level: Swiss-Prot protein existence level 1. Resistance to kanamycin, neomycin, paromomycin, ribostamycin, butirosin and gentamicin B. From Klebsiella pneumoniae.
   4711..4869    +  CDS            ble (fragment): BLE_KLEPN - Experimental evidence at protein level: Swiss-Prot protein existence level 1. Binding protein with a strong affinity to the bleomycin family of antibiotics. Binds to CL990; an antimitotic-antibiotic compound. From Klebsiella pneumoniae.
   4864..4985    +  polyA_signal   SV40 poly(A) signal: SV40 polyadenylation signal
   5058..5074    -  protein_bind   lac operator: The lac repressor binds to the lac operator to inhibit transcription in E. coli. This inhibition can be relieved by adding lactose or isopropyl-β-D-thiogalactopyranoside (IPTG). lac repressor encoded by lacI
   5082..5112    -  promoter       lac promoter: promoter for the E. coli lac operon
   5127..5148    -  protein_bind   CAP binding site: CAP binding activates transcription in the presence of cAMP. E. coli catabolite activator protein
   5161..5253    -  CDS            lacI (fragment): lac repressor; lacI; The lac repressor binds to the lac operator to inhibit transcription in E. coli. This inhibition can be relieved by adding lactose or isopropyl-β-D-thiogalactopyranoside (IPTG).
   5436..6024    -  rep_origin     ori: high-copy-number ColE1/pMB1/pBR322/pUC origin of replication
   6195..7055    -  CDS            AmpR: β-lactamase; bla; confers resistance to ampicillin, carbenicillin, and related antibiotics
   7056..7160    -  promoter       AmpR promoter: bla
