[The description below was written by a language model from this plasmid's Addgene catalogue record and pLannotate feature annotations shown in this document.]
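Description:
TagBFP(S2h)12-gs is a mammalian expression plasmid of about 7.2 kb built on a pcDNA-type backbone and assembled by Gibson cloning. It is propagated in E. coli as a high-copy plasmid through a ColE1/pUC-type origin, with ampicillin selection provided by the β-lactamase gene and its own promoter. An f1 origin is also present. For mammalian cells, the backbone carries an SV40 early promoter driving a neomycin phosphotransferase gene followed by an SV40 polyadenylation signal, which would allow G418 selection of stable transfectants. Short annotations such as an HIV-1 LTR fragment, a ble fragment, lacI and lac promoter/operator remnants and a bom fragment look like backbone remnants or partial matches rather than functional modules.

The payload is a fully synthetic fusion protein transcribed from the CMV immediate-early enhancer and promoter and terminated by the bovine growth hormone polyadenylation signal. T7 and SP6 promoters flank the insert. The open reading frame begins with a short histidine tag (annotated as a partial 9xHis match), followed directly by the monomeric blue fluorescent protein TagBFP. The roughly 1 kb between the end of TagBFP and the SP6 site is not annotated in the feature table. According to the catalogue entry, the insert contains twelve repeats of the de novo designed coiled-coil segment S2h joined by short flexible linkers, and this stretch is presumably where they lie. The multivalent coiled-coil interactions are intended to drive phase separation, so the expressed protein forms liquid condensates in mammalian cells that can be visualised by blue fluorescence. The construct is used to study and engineer programmable, coiled-coil-mediated condensate formation.
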