Addgene plasmid #228087: TagBFP(S2h)12-gs
Purpose: Mammalian expression of coiled coil segments (S2h)x12, with short flexible linkers and N-terminal TagBFP; for phase separation and forming of liquid condensates in mammalian cells.
Depositing lab: Roman Jerala. Depositing organization: National Institute of Chemistry. Publication: Programmable de novo designed coiled coil-mediated phase separation in mammalian cells. Ramsak M, Ramirez DA, Hough LE, Shirts MR, Vidmar S, Elersic Filipic K, Anderluh G, Jerala R. Nat Commun. 2023 Dec 2;14(1):7973. doi: 10.1038/s41467-023-43742-w. PubMed 38042897.
Backbone
  Vector backbone: pcDNA
  Vector type: Mammalian Expression
Growth in bacteria
  Bacterial resistance: Ampicillin, 100 μg/mL
  Growth temperature: 37°C
  Growth strain: DH5alpha
  Copy number: High Copy
Gene/Insert
  Gene/Insert name: BFP, S2h
  Species: Synthetic
  Cloning method: Gibson Cloning
Terms and licenses: Academic/Nonprofit Terms; Industry Terms: Not Available to Industry
How to cite: TagBFP(S2h)12-gs was a gift from Roman Jerala (Addgene plasmid # 228087 ; http://n2t.net/addgene:228087 ; RRID:Addgene_228087)
